>Addgene plasmid #125553 | mcherry-DN KASH | depositor full sequence | sequence record 240274 | mcherry-DN KASH sequence 4927 bps
TAGTTATTAATAGTAATCAATTACGGGGTCATTAGTTCATAGCCCATATATGGAGTTCCGCGTTACATAA
CTTACGGTAAATGGCCCGCCTGGCTGACCGCCCAACGACCCCCGCCCATTGACGTCAATAATGACGTATG
TTCCCATAGTAACGCCAATAGGGACTTTCCATTGACGTCAATGGGTGGAGTATTTACGGTAAACTGCCCA
CTTGGCAGTACATCAAGTGTATCATATGCCAAGTACGCCCCCTATTGACGTCAATGACGGTAAATGGCCC
GCCTGGCATTATGCCCAGTACATGACCTTATGGGACTTTCCTACTTGGCAGTACATCTACGTATTAGTCA
TCGCTATTACCATGGTGATGCGGTTTTGGCAGTACATCAATGGGCGTGGATAGCGGTTTGACTCACGGGG
ATTTCCAAGTCTCCACCCCATTGACGTCAATGGGAGTTTGTTTTGGCACCAAAATCAACGGGACTTTCCA
AAATGTCGTAACAACTCCGCCCCATTGACGCAAATGGGCGGTAGGCGTGTACGGTGGGAGGTCTATATAA
GCAGAGCTGGTTTAGTGAACCGTCAGATCCGCTAGCGCTACCGGACTCAGATCTCGAGCTCAAGCTTCGA
ATTCTGCAGTCGACGGTACCGCGGGCCCGGGATCCACCGGTCGCCACCATGGTGAGCAAGGGCGAGGAGG
ATAACATGGCCATCATCAAGGAGTTCATGCGCTTCAAGGTGCACATGGAGGGCTCCGTGAACGGCCACGA
GTTCGAGATCGAGGGCGAGGGCGAGGGCCGCCCCTACGAGGGCACCCAGACCGCCAAGCTGAAGGTGACC
AAGGGTGGCCCCCTGCCCTTCGCCTGGGACATCCTGTCCCCTCAGTTCATGTACGGCTCCAAGGCCTACG
TGAAGCACCCCGCCGACATCCCCGACTACTTGAAGCTGTCCTTCCCCGAGGGCTTCAAGTGGGAGCGCGT
GATGAACTTCGAGGACGGCGGCGTGGTGACCGTGACCCAGGACTCCTCCCTGCAGGACGGCGAGTTCATC
TACAAGGTGAAGCTGCGCGGCACCAACTTCCCCTCCGACGGCCCCGTAATGCAGAAGAAGACCATGGGCT
GGGAGGCCTCCTCCGAGCGGATGTACCCCGAGGACGGCGCCCTGAAGGGCGAGATCAAGCAGAGGCTGAA
GCTGAAGGACGGCGGCCACTACGACGCTGAGGTCAAGACCACCTACAAGGCCAAGAAGCCCGTGCAGCTG
CCCGGCGCCTACAACGTCAACATCAAGTTGGACATCACCTCCCACAACGAGGACTACACCATCGTGGAAC
AGTACGAACGCGCCGAGGGCCGCCACTCCACCGGCGGCATGGACGAGCTGTACAAGGGAGGAGGAGGAGG
AGGAGGAGGACGCGGCTTCCTGTTCAGAGTCCTCCGAGCAGCTCTTCCCCTTCAGCTTCTCCTGCTCCTC
CTCATCGGGCTTGCCTGCCTTGTACCAATGTCAGAGGAAGACTACAGCTGTGCCCTCTCCAACAACTTTG
CCCGGTCATTCCACCCCATGCTCAGATACACGAATGGCCCTCCTCCACTCTGAGCGGCCGCGACTCTAGA
TCATAATCAGCCATACCACATTTGTAGAGGTTTTACTTGCTTTAAAAAACCTCCCACACCTCCCCCTGAA
CCTGAAACATAAAATGAATGCAATTGTTGTTGTTAACTTGTTTATTGCAGCTTATAATGGTTACAAATAA
AGCAATAGCATCACAAATTTCACAAATAAAGCATTTTTTTCACTGCATTCTAGTTGTGGTTTGTCCAAAC
TCATCAATGTATCTTAAGGCGTAAATTGTAAGCGTTAATATTTTGTTAAAATTCGCGTTAAATTTTTGTT
AAATCAGCTCATTTTTTAACCAATAGGCCGAAATCGGCAAAATCCCTTATAAATCAAAAGAATAGACCGA
GATAGGGT
[37 nt withheld, positions 1969-2005]
AAAGAACGTGGACTCCAACGTCAAAGG
[49 nt withheld, positions 2033-2081]
T
[91 nt withheld, positions 2083-2173]
G
[124 nt withheld, positions 2175-2298]
CAGGTGGCACTTTTCGGGGAAATGTGCGCGGAACCCCTATTTGTTTATTTTTCTAAATACATTCAAATAT
GTATCCGCTCATGAGACAATAACCCTGATAAATGCTTCAATAATATTGAAAAAGGAAGAGTCCTGAGGCG
GAAAGAACCAGCTGTGGAATGTGTGTCAGTTAGGGTGTGGAAAGTCCCCAGGCTCCCCAGCAGGCAGAAG
TATGCAAAGCATGCATCTCAATTAGTCAGCAACCAGGTGTGGAAAGTCCCCAGGCTCCCCAGCAGGCAGA
AGTATGCAAAGCATGCATCTCAATTAGTCAGCAACCATAGTCCCGCCCCTAACTCCGCCCATCCCGCCCC
TAACTCCGCCCAGTTCCGCCCATTCTCCGCCCCATGGCTGACTAATTTTTTTTATTTATGCAGAGGCCGA
GGCCGCCTCGGCCTCTGAGCTATTCCAGAAGTAGTGAGGAGGCTTTTTTGGAGGCCTAGGCTTTTGCAAA
GATCGATCAAGAGACAGGATGAGGATCGTTTCGCATGATTGAACAAGATGGATTGCACGCAGGTTCTCCG
GCCGCTTGGGTGGAGAGGCTATTCGGCTATGACTGGGCACAACAGACAATCGGCTGCTCTGATGCCGCCG
TGTTCCGGCTGTCAGCGCAGGGGCGCCCGGTTCTTTTTGTCAAGACCGACCTGTCCGGTGCCCTGAATGA
ACTGCAAGACGAGGCAGCGCGGCTATCGTGGCTGGCCACGACGGGCGTTCCTTGCGCAGCTGTGCTCGAC
GTTGTCACTGAAGCGGGAAGGGACTGGCTGCTATTGGGCGAAGTGCCGGGGCAGGATCTCCTGTCATCTC
ACCTTGCTCCTGCCGAGAAAGTATCCATCATGGCTGATGCAATGCGGCGGCTGCATACGCTTGATCCGGC
TACCTGCCCATTCGACCACCAAGCGAAACATCGCATCGAGCGAGCACGTACTCGGATGGAAGCCGGTCTT
GTCGATCAGGATGATCTGGACGAAGAGCATCAGGGGCTCGCGCCAGCCGAACTGTTCGCCAGGCTCAAGG
CGAGCATGCCCGACGGCGAGGATCTCGTCGTGACCCATGGCGATGCCTGCTTGCCGAATATCATGGTGGA
AAATGGCCGCTTTTCTGGATTCATCGACTGTGGCCGGCTGGGTGTGGCGGACCGCTATCAGGACATAGCG
TTGGCTACCCGTGATATTGCTGAAGAGCTTGGCGGCGAATGGGCTGACCGCTTCCTCGTGCTTTACGGTA
TCGCCGCTCCCGATTCGCAGCGCATCGCCTTCTATCGCCTTCTTGACGAGTTCTTCTGAGCGGGACTCTG
GGGTTCGAAATGACCGACCAAGCGACGCCCAACCTGCCATCACGAGATTTCGATTCCACCGCCGCCTTCT
ATGAAAGGTTGGGCTTCGGAATCGTTTTCCGGGACGCCGGCTGGATGATCCTCCAGCGCGGGGATCTCAT
GCTGGAGTTCTTCGCCCACCCTAGGGGGAGGCTAACTGAAACACGGAAGGAGACAATACCGGAAGGAACC
CGCGCTATGACGGCAATAAAAAGACAGAATAAAACGCACGGTGTTGGGTCGTTTGTTCATAAACGCGGGG
TTCGGTCCCAGGGCTGGCACTCTGTCGATACCCCACCGAGACCCCATTGGGGCCAATACGCCCGCGTTTC
TTCCTTTTCCCCACCCCACCCCCCAAGTTCGGGTGAAGGCCCAGGGCTCGCAGCCAACGTCGGGGCGGCA
GGCCCTGCCATAGCCTCAGGTTACTCATATATACTTTAGATTGATTTAAAACTTCATTTTTAATTTAAAA
GGATCTAGGTGAAGATCCTTTTTGATAATCTCATGACCAAAATCCCTTAACGTGAGTTTTCGTTCCACTG
AGCGTCAGACCCCGTAGAAAAGATCAAAGGATCTTCTTGAGATCCTTTTTTTCTGCGCGTAATCTGCTGC
TTGCAAACAAAAAAACCACCGCTACCAGCGGTGGTTTGTTTGCCGGATCAAGAGCTACCAACTCTTTTTC
CGAAGGTAACTGGCTTCAGCAGAGCGCAGATACCAAATACTGTCCTTCTAGTGTAGCCGTAGTTAGGCCA
CCACTTCAAGAACTCTGTAGCACCGCCTACATACCTCGCTCTGCTAATCCTGTTACCAGTGGCTGCTGCC
AGTGGCGATAAGTCGTGTCTTACCGGGTTGGACTCAAGACGATAGTTACCGGATAAGGCGCAGCGGTCGG
GCTGAACGGGGGGTTCGTGCACACAGCCCAGCTTGGAGCGAACGACCTACACCGAACTGAGATACCTACA
GCGTGAGCTATGAGAAAGCGCCACGCTTCCCGAAGGGAGAAAGGCGGACAGGTATCCGGTAAGCGGCAGG
GTCGGAACAGGAGAGCGCACGAGGGAGCTTCCAGGGGGAAACGCCTGGTATCTTTATAGTCCTGTCGGGT
TTCGCCACCTCTGACTTGAGCGTCGATTTTTGTGATGCTCGTCAGGGGGGCGGAGCCTATGGAAAAACGC
CAGCAACGCGGCCTTTTTACGGTTCCTGGCCTTTTGCTGGCCTTTTGCTCACATGTTCTTTCCTGCGTTA
TCCCCTGATTCTGTGGATAACCGTATTACCGCCATGCAT
Features (pLannotate 1.2.2; 15 found; start..end, strand, type, name):
     61..364     +  enhancer       CMV enhancer: human cytomegalovirus immediate early enhancer
    365..568     +  promoter       CMV promoter: human cytomegalovirus (CMV) immediate early promoter
    591..671     +  misc_feature   MCS: multiple cloning site
    679..1386    +  CDS            mCherry: mCherry is a basic (constitutively fluorescent) red fluorescent protein published in 2004, derived from Discosoma sp.. It is reported to be a very rapidly-maturing monomer with low acid sensitivity.
   1414..1587    +  CDS            SYNE3 (fragment): SYNE3_HUMAN - Also known as C14orf139 From Homo sapiens (Human).
   1609..1692    +  CDS            large T antigen (fragment): large T antigen from SV40 (simian virus 40)
   1715..1836    +  polyA_signal   SV40 poly(A) signal: SV40 polyadenylation signal
   1870..2298    -  rep_origin     f1 ori (sequence partly withheld): f1 bacteriophage origin of replication; arrow indicates direction of (+) strand synthesis
   2325..2429    +  promoter       AmpR promoter: bla
   2431..2788    +  promoter       SV40 promoter: SV40 enhancer and early promoter
   2823..3617    +  CDS            NeoR/KanR: aminoglycoside phosphotransferase from Tn5; aph(3')-II (or nptII); confers resistance to neomycin, kanamycin, and G418 (Geneticin®)
   3638..3790    +  CDS            ble (fragment): BLE_KLEPN - Experimental evidence at protein level: Swiss-Prot protein existence level 1. Binding protein with a strong affinity to the bleomycin family of antibiotics. Binds to CL990; an antimitotic-antibiotic compound. From Klebsiella pneumoniae.
   3849..3896    +  polyA_signal   HSV TK poly(A) signal: herpes simplex virus thymidine kinase polyadenylation signal (Cole and Stacy, 1985)
   3987..4003    -  polyA_signal   bGH poly(A) signal (fragment): bovine growth hormone polyadenylation signal
   4225..4813    +  rep_origin     ori: high-copy-number ColE1/pMB1/pBR322/pUC origin of replication
