>Addgene plasmid #125553 | mcherry-DN KASH | addgene full sequence | sequence record 244037 | Addgene NGS Result
CGTTACATAACTTACGGTAAATGGCCCGCCTGGCTGACCGCCCAACGACCCCCGCCCATTGACGTCAATA
ATGACGTATGTTCCCATAGTAACGCCAATAGGGACTTTCCATTGACGTCAATGGGTGGAGTATTTACGGT
AAACTGCCCACTTGGCAGTACATCAAGTGTATCATATGCCAAGTACGCCCCCTATTGACGTCAATGACGG
TAAATGGCCCGCCTGGCATTATGCCCAGTACATGACCTTATGGGACTTTCCTACTTGGCAGTACATCTAC
GTATTAGTCATCGCTATTACCATGGTGATGCGGTTTTGGCAGTACATCAATGGGCGTGGATAGCGGTTTG
ACTCACGGGGATTTCCAAGTCTCCACCCCATTGACGTCAATGGGAGTTTGTTTTGGCACCAAAATCAACG
GGACTTTCCAAAATGTCGTAACAACTCCGCCCCATTGACGCAAATGGGCGGTAGGCGTGTACGGTGGGAG
GTCTATATAAGCAGAGCTGGTTTAGTGAACCGTCAGATCCGCTAGCGCTACCGGACTCAGATCTCGAGCT
CAAGCTTCGAATTCTGCAGTCGACGGTACCGCGGGCCCGGGATCCACCGGTCGCCACCATGGTGAGCAAG
GGCGAGGAGGATAACATGGCCATCATCAAGGAGTTCATGCGCTTCAAGGTGCACATGGAGGGCTCCGTGA
ACGGCCACGAGTTCGAGATCGAGGGCGAGGGCGAGGGCCGCCCCTACGAGGGCACCCAGACCGCCAAGCT
GAAGGTGACCAAGGGTGGCCCCCTGCCCTTCGCCTGGGACATCCTGTCCCCTCAGTTCATGTACGGCTCC
AAGGCCTACGTGAAGCACCCCGCCGACATCCCCGACTACTTGAAGCTGTCCTTCCCCGAGGGCTTCAAGT
GGGAGCGCGTGATGAACTTCGAGGACGGCGGCGTGGTGACCGTGACCCAGGACTCCTCCCTGCAGGACGG
CGAGTTCATCTACAAGGTGAAGCTGCGCGGCACCAACTTCCCCTCCGACGGCCCCGTAATGCAGAAGAAG
ACCATGGGCTGGGAGGCCTCCTCCGAGCGGATGTACCCCGAGGACGGCGCCCTGAAGGGCGAGATCAAGC
AGAGGCTGAAGCTGAAGGACGGCGGCCACTACGACGCTGAGGTCAAGACCACCTACAAGGCCAAGAAGCC
CGTGCAGCTGCCCGGCGCCTACAACGTCAACATCAAGTTGGACATCACCTCCCACAACGAGGACTACACC
ATCGTGGAACAGTACGAACGCGCCGAGGGCCGCCACTCCACCGGCGGCATGGACGAGCTGTACAAGGGAG
GAGGAGGAGGAGGAGGAGGACGCGGCTTCCTGTTCAGAGTCCTCCGAGCAGCTCTTCCCCTTCAGCTTCT
CCTGCTCCTCCTCATCGGGCTTGCCTGCCTTGTACCAATGTCAGAGGAAGACTACAGCTGTGCCCTCTCC
AACAACTTTGCCCGGTCATTCCACCCCATGCTCAGATACACGAATGGCCCTCCTCCACTCTGAGCGGCCG
CGACTCTAGATCATAATCAGCCATACCACATTTGTAGAGGTTTTACTTGCTTTAAAAAACCTCCCACACC
TCCCCCTGAACCTGAAACATAAAATGAATGCAATTGTTGTTGTTAACTTGTTTATTGCAGCTTATAATGG
TTACAAATAAAGCAATAGCATCACAAATTTCACAAATAAAGCATTTTTTTCACTGCATTCTAGTTGTGGT
TTGTCCAAACTCATCAATGTATCTTAAGGCGTAAATTGTAAGCGTTAATATTTTGTTAAAATTCGCGTTA
AATTTTTGTTAAATCAGCTCATTTTTTAACCAATAGGCCGAAATCGGCAAAATCCCTTATAAATCAAAAG
AATAGACCGAGATAGGGT
[37 nt withheld, positions 1909-1945]
AAAGAACGTGGACTCCAACGTCAAAGG
[49 nt withheld, positions 1973-2021]
T
[91 nt withheld, positions 2023-2113]
G
[124 nt withheld, positions 2115-2238]
CAGGTGGCACTTTTCGGGGAAATGTGCGCGGAACCCCTATTTGTTTATTTTTCTAAATACATTCAAATAT
GTATCCGCTCATGAGACAATAACCCTGATAAATGCTTCAATAATATTGAAAAAGGAAGAGTCCTGAGGCG
GAAAGAACCAGCTGTGGAATGTGTGTCAGTTAGGGTGTGGAAAGTCCCCAGGCTCCCCAGCAGGCAGAAG
TATGCAAAGCATGCATCTCAATTAGTCAGCAACCAGGTGTGGAAAGTCCCCAGGCTCCCCAGCAGGCAGA
AGTATGCAAAGCATGCATCTCAATTAGTCAGCAACCATAGTCCCGCCCCTAACTCCGCCCATCCCGCCCC
TAACTCCGCCCAGTTCCGCCCATTCTCCGCCCCATGGCTGACTAATTTTTTTTATTTATGCAGAGGCCGA
GGCCGCCTCGGCCTCTGAGCTATTCCAGAAGTAGTGAGGAGGCTTTTTTGGAGGCCTAGGCTTTTGCAAA
GATCGATCAAGAGACAGGATGAGGATCGTTTCGCATGATTGAACAAGATGGATTGCACGCAGGTTCTCCG
GCCGCTTGGGTGGAGAGGCTATTCGGCTATGACTGGGCACAACAGACAATCGGCTGCTCTGATGCCGCCG
TGTTCCGGCTGTCAGCGCAGGGGCGCCCGGTTCTTTTTGTCAAGACCGACCTGTCCGGTGCCCTGAATGA
ACTGCAAGACGAGGCAGCGCGGCTATCGTGGCTGGCCACGACGGGCGTTCCTTGCGCAGCTGTGCTCGAC
GTTGTCACTGAAGCGGGAAGGGACTGGCTGCTATTGGGCGAAGTGCCGGGGCAGGATCTCCTGTCATCTC
ACCTTGCTCCTGCCGAGAAAGTATCCATCATGGCTGATGCAATGCGGCGGCTGCATACGCTTGATCCGGC
TACCTGCCCATTCGACCACCAAGCGAAACATCGCATCGAGCGAGCACGTACTCGGATGGAAGCCGGTCTT
GTCGATCAGGATGATCTGGACGAAGAGCATCAGGGGCTCGCGCCAGCCGAACTGTTCGCCAGGCTCAAGG
CGAGCATGCCCGACGGCGAGGATCTCGTCGTGACCCATGGCGATGCCTGCTTGCCGAATATCATGGTGGA
AAATGGCCGCTTTTCTGGATTCATCGACTGTGGCCGGCTGGGTGTGGCGGACCGCTATCAGGACATAGCG
TTGGCTACCCGTGATATTGCTGAAGAGCTTGGCGGCGAATGGGCTGACCGCTTCCTCGTGCTTTACGGTA
TCGCCGCTCCCGATTCGCAGCGCATCGCCTTCTATCGCCTTCTTGACGAGTTCTTCTGAGCGGGACTCTG
GGGTTCGAAATGACCGACCAAGCGACGCCCAACCTGCCATCACGAGATTTCGATTCCACCGCCGCCTTCT
ATGAAAGGTTGGGCTTCGGAATCGTTTTCCGGGACGCCGGCTGGATGATCCTCCAGCGCGGGGATCTCAT
GCTGGAGTTCTTCGCCCACCCTAGGGGGAGGCTAACTGAAACACGGAAGGAGACAATACCGGAAGGAACC
CGCGCTATGACGGCAATAAAAAGACAGAATAAAACGCACGGTGTTGGGTCGTTTGTTCATAAACGCGGGG
TTCGGTCCCAGGGCTGGCACTCTGTCGATACCCCACCGAGACCCCATTGGGGCCAATACGCCCGCGTTTC
TTCCTTTTCCCCACCCCACCCCCCAAGTTCGGGTGAAGGCCCAGGGCTCGCAGCCAACGTCGGGGCGGCA
GGCCCTGCCATAGCCTCAGGTTACTCATATATACTTTAGATTGATTTAAAACTTCATTTTTAATTTAAAA
GGATCTAGGTGAAGATCCTTTTTGATAATCTCATGACCAAAATCCCTTAACGTGAGTTTTCGTTCCACTG
AGCGTCAGACCCCGTAGAAAAGATCAAAGGATCTTCTTGAGATCCTTTTTTTCTGCGCGTAATCTGCTGC
TTGCAAACAAAAAAACCACCGCTACCAGCGGTGGTTTGTTTGCCGGATCAAGAGCTACCAACTCTTTTTC
CGAAGGTAACTGGCTTCAGCAGAGCGCAGATACCAAATACTGTTCTTCTAGTGTAGCCGTAGTTAGGCCA
CCACTTCAAGAACTCTGTAGCACCGCCTACATACCTCGCTCTGCTAATCCTGTTACCAGTGGCTGCTGCC
AGTGGCGATAAGTCGTGTCTTACCGGGTTGGACTCAAGACGATAGTTACCGGATAAGGCGCAGCGGTCGG
GCTGAACGGGGGGTTCGTGCACACAGCCCAGCTTGGAGCGAACGACCTACACCGAACTGAGATACCTACA
GCGTGAGCTATGAGAAAGCGCCACGCTTCCCGAAGGGAGAAAGGCGGACAGGTATCCGGTAAGCGGCAGG
GTCGGAACAGGAGAGCGCACGAGGGAGCTTCCAGGGGGAAACGCCTGGTATCTTTATAGTCCTGTCGGGT
TTCGCCACCTCTGACTTGAGCGTCGATTTTTGTGATGCTCGTCAGGGGGGCGGAGCCTATGGAAAAACGC
CAGCAACGCGGCCTTTTTACGGTTCCTGGCCTTTTGCTGGCCTTTTGCTCACATGTTCTTTCCTGCGTTA
TCCCCTGATTCTGTGGATAACCGTATTACCGCCATGCATTAGTTATTAATAGTAATCAATTACGGGGTCA
TTAGTTCATAGCCCATATATGGAGTTCCG
Features (pLannotate 1.2.2; 16 found; start..end, strand, type, name):
      1..304     +  enhancer       CMV enhancer: human cytomegalovirus immediate early enhancer
    305..508     +  promoter       CMV promoter: human cytomegalovirus (CMV) immediate early promoter
    531..611     +  misc_feature   MCS: multiple cloning site
    619..1326    +  CDS            mCherry: mCherry is a basic (constitutively fluorescent) red fluorescent protein published in 2004, derived from Discosoma sp.. It is reported to be a very rapidly-maturing monomer with low acid sensitivity.
   1354..1527    +  CDS            SYNE3 (fragment): SYNE3_HUMAN - Also known as C14orf139 From Homo sapiens (Human).
   1549..1632    +  CDS            large T antigen (fragment): large T antigen from SV40 (simian virus 40)
   1655..1776    +  polyA_signal   SV40 poly(A) signal: SV40 polyadenylation signal
   1810..2238    -  rep_origin     f1 ori (sequence partly withheld): f1 bacteriophage origin of replication; arrow indicates direction of (+) strand synthesis
   2265..2369    +  promoter       AmpR promoter: bla
   2371..2728    +  promoter       SV40 promoter: SV40 enhancer and early promoter
   2763..3557    +  CDS            NeoR/KanR: aminoglycoside phosphotransferase from Tn5; aph(3')-II (or nptII); confers resistance to neomycin, kanamycin, and G418 (Geneticin®)
   3578..3730    +  CDS            ble (fragment): BLE_KLEPN - Experimental evidence at protein level: Swiss-Prot protein existence level 1. Binding protein with a strong affinity to the bleomycin family of antibiotics. Binds to CL990; an antimitotic-antibiotic compound. From Klebsiella pneumoniae.
   3789..3836    +  polyA_signal   HSV TK poly(A) signal: herpes simplex virus thymidine kinase polyadenylation signal (Cole and Stacy, 1985)
   3927..3943    -  polyA_signal   bGH poly(A) signal (fragment): bovine growth hormone polyadenylation signal
   4165..4753    +  rep_origin     ori: high-copy-number ColE1/pMB1/pBR322/pUC origin of replication
   4868..4927    +  enhancer       CMV enhancer (fragment): human cytomegalovirus immediate early enhancer
