[The description below was written by a language model from this plasmid's Addgene catalogue record and pLannotate feature annotations shown in this document.]
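Description:
mcherry-DN KASH is a mammalian expression plasmid of about 4.9 kb built on the pmCherry-N1 backbone. It encodes a red fluorescent, dominant-negative KASH domain. Transcription is driven by the human CMV immediate-early enhancer and promoter and terminated by the SV40 polyadenylation signal. The open reading frame begins with mCherry, and a short insert of roughly 216 bp was cloned between the BsrGI and NotI sites at its 3′ end, so mCherry sits at the N terminus of the fusion. The catalogue entry identifies the insert as a synthetically produced fragment of human SYNE1 (nesprin-1) truncated to the KASH domain alone. The automated annotation of both the depositor and sequencing-derived records instead labels this region as a SYNE3 fragment, which may reflect the similarity of KASH domains among nesprins. The record does not resolve this discrepancy.

The plasmid is maintained in E. coli through a high-copy ColE1/pUC-type origin and selected with kanamycin. An f1 origin is also present. The Tn5 NeoR/KanR gene is preceded by both a bacterial promoter and the SV40 early promoter and followed by the HSV TK polyadenylation signal, an arrangement that normally also allows G418 selection in mammalian cells. The catalogue lists the mammalian selectable marker as gentamicin, which may be a mislabelling of Geneticin.

An isolated KASH domain generally acts as a dominant negative by competing with endogenous nesprins for their nuclear-envelope binding partners, which uncouples the nucleus from the cytoskeleton. The mCherry tag marks the expressing cells. The associated publication concerns imaging force transmission in live cells under stretch, consistent with use of the plasmid to disrupt nucleus–cytoskeleton mechanical linkage.
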