Addgene plasmid #125553: mcherry-DN KASH
Purpose: mcherry labeled DN-KASH
Depositing lab: Daniel Conway. Depositing organization: Virginia Commonwealth University. Publication: Characterization of 3D Printed Stretching Devices for Imaging Force Transmission in Live-Cells. Mayer CR, Arsenovic PT, Bathula K, Denis KB, Conway DE. Cell Mol Bioeng. 2019 Jul 11;12(4):289-300. doi: 10.1007/s12195-019-00579-y. eCollection 2019 Aug. PubMed 31719915.
Backbone
  Vector backbone: pmcherry N1
  Backbone manufacturer: clonetech
  Backbone size w/o insert (bp): 4700
  Total vector size (bp): 4900
  Vector type: Mammalian Expression
  Selectable markers: Gentamicin
Growth in bacteria
  Bacterial resistance: Kanamycin, 50 μg/mL
  Growth temperature: 37°C
  Growth strain: DH5alpha
  Copy number: High Copy
Gene/Insert
  Gene/Insert name: SYNE1 (alt name: DN-KASH)
  Species: H. sapiens (human)
  Insert size (bp): 216
  Mutation: Truncated form: only the KASH domain of nesprin-1 is expressed to create a dominant negative
  GenBank ID: NM_182961.4
  Entrez Gene: SYNE1 (a.k.a. 8B, AMC3, AMCM, ARCA1, C6orf98, CPG2, EDMD4, KASH1, MYNE1, Nesp1, SCAR8, dJ45H2.2)
  Promoter: CMV
  Tag / fusion protein: mcherry (N terminal on insert)
  Cloning method: Restriction Enzyme; 5′ cloning site BsrGI (not destroyed); 3′ cloning site NotI (not destroyed)
  Sequencing primers: 5′ CMV forward
Resource information
  A portion of this plasmid was derived from a plasmid made by: The KASH-1 sequence was synthetically produced by GeneArt.
Terms and licenses: Academic/Nonprofit Terms; Industry Terms: Not Available to Industry
How to cite: mcherry-DN KASH was a gift from Daniel Conway (Addgene plasmid # 125553 ; http://n2t.net/addgene:125553 ; RRID:Addgene_125553)
